>Addgene plasmid #82809 | pDONR223_KRAS_p.G13C | addgene full sequence | sequence record 161977 | Addgene NGS result
CTTTCCTGCGTTATCCCCTGATTCTGTGGATAACCGTATTACCGCCTTTGAGTGAGCTGATACCGCTCGC
CGCAGCCGAACGACCGAGCGCAGCGAGTCAGTGAGCGAGGAAGCGGAAGAGCGCCCAATACGCAAACCGC
CTCTCCCCGCGCGTTGGCCGATTCATTAATGCAGCTGGCACGACAGGTTTCCCGACTGGAAAGCGGGCAG
TGAGCGCAACGCAATTAATACGCGTACCGCTAGCCAGGAAGAGTTTGTAGAAACGCAAAAAGGCCATCCG
TCAGGATGGCCTTCTGCTTAGTTTGATGCCTGGCAGTTTATGGCGGGCGTCCTGCCCGCCACCCTCCGGG
CCGTTGCTTCACAACGTTCAAATCCGCTCCCGGCGGATTTGTCCTACTCAGGAGAGCGTTCACCGACAAA
CAACAGATAAAACGAAAGGCCCAGTCTTCCGACTGAGCCTTTCGTTTTATTTGATGCCTGGCAGTTCCCT
ACTCTCGCGTTAACGCTAGCATGGATGTTTTCCCAGTCACGACGTTGTAAAACGACGGCCAGTCTTAAGC
TCGGGCCCCAAATAATGATTTTATTTTGACTGATAGTGACCTGTTCGTTGCAACAAATTGATGAGCAATG
CTTTTTTATAATGCCAACTTTGTACAAAAAAGTTGGCACCATGACTGAATATAAACTTGTGGTAGTTGGA
GCTGGTTGCGTAGGCAAGAGTGCCTTGACGATACAGCTAATTCAGAATCATTTTGTGGACGAATATGATC
CAACAATAGAGGATTCCTACAGGAAGCAAGTAGTAATTGATGGAGAAACCTGTCTCTTGGATATTCTCGA
CACAGCAGGTCAAGAGGAGTACAGTGCAATGAGGGACCAGTACATGAGGACTGGGGAGGGCTTTCTTTGT
GTATTTGCCATAAATAATACTAAATCATTTGAAGATATTCACCATTATAGAGAACAAATTAAAAGAGTTA
AGGACTCTGAAGATGTACCTATGGTCCTAGTAGGAAATAAATGTGATTTGCCTTCTAGAACAGTAGACAC
AAAACAGGCTCAGGACTTAGCAAGAAGTTATGGAATTCCTTTTATTGAAACATCAGCAAAGACAAGACAG
GGTGTTGATGATGCCTTCTATACATTAGTTCGAGAAATTCGAAAACATAAAGAAAAGATGAGCAAAGATG
GTAAAAAGAAGAAAAAGAAGTCAAAGACAAAGTGTGTAATTATGTAATTGCCAACTTTCTTGTACAAAGT
TGGCATTATAAGAAAGCATTGCTTATCAATTTGTTGCAACGAACAGGTCACTATCAGTCAAAATAAAATC
ATTATTTGCCATCCAGCTGATATCCCCTATAGTGAGTCGTATTACATGGTCATAGCTGTTTCCTGGCAGC
TCTGGCCCGTGTCTCAAAATCTCTGATGTTACATTGCACAAGATAAAAATATATCATCATGCCTCCTCTA
GACCAGCCAGGACAGAAATGCCTCGACTTCGCTGCTACCCAAGGTTGCCGGGTGACGCACACCGTGGAAA
CGGATGAAGGCACGAACCCAGTGGACATAAGCCTGTTCGGTTCGTAAGCTGTAATGCAAGTAGCGTATGC
GCTCACGCAACTGGTCCAGAACCTTGACCGAACGCAGCGGTGGTAACGGCGCAGTGGCGGTTTTCATGGC
TTGTTATGACTGTTTTTTTGGGGTACAGTCTATGCCTCGGGCATCCAAGCAGCAAGCGCGTTACGCCGTG
GGTCGATGTTTGATGTTATGGAGCAGCAACGATGTTACGCAGCAGGGCAGTCGCCCTAAAACAAAGTTAA
ACATTATGAGGGAAGCGGTGATCGCCGAAGTATCGACTCAACTATCAGAGGTAGTTGGCGTCATCGAGCG
CCATCTCGAACCGACGTTGCTGGCCGTACATTTGTACGGCTCCGCAGTGGATGGCGGCCTGAAGCCACAC
AGTGATATTGATTTGCTGGTTACGGTGACCGTAAGGCTTGATGAAACAACGCGGCGAGCTTTGATCAACG
ACCTTTTGGAAACTTCGGCTTCCCCTGGAGAGAGCGAGATTCTCCGCGCTGTAGAAGTCACCATTGTTGT
GCACGACGACATCATTCCGTGGCGTTATCCAGCTAAGCGCGAACTGCAATTTGGAGAATGGCAGCGCAAT
GACATTCTTGCAGGTATCTTCGAGCCAGCCACGATCGACATTGATCTGGCTATCTTGCTGACAAAAGCAA
GAGAACATAGCGTTGCCTTGGTAGGTCCAGCGGCGGAGGAACTCTTTGATCCGGTTCCTGAACAGGATCT
ATTTGAGGCGCTAAATGAAACCTTAACGCTATGGAACTCGCCGCCCGACTGGGCTGGCGATGAGCGAAAT
GTAGTGCTTACGTTGTCCCGCATTTGGTACAGCGCAGTAACCGGCAAAATCGCGCCGAAGGATGTCGCTG
CCGACTGGGCAATGGAGCGCCTGCCGGCCCAGTATCAGCCCGTCATACTTGAAGCTAGACAGGCTTATCT
TGGACAAGAAGAAGATCGCTTGGCCTCGCGCGCAGATCAGTTGGAAGAATTTGTCCACTACGTGAAAGGC
GAGATCACCAAGGTAGTCGGCAAATAACCCTCGAGCCACCCATGACCAAAATCCCTTAACGTGAGTTACG
CGTCGTTCCACTGAGCGTCAGACCCCGTAGAAAAGATCAAAGGATCTTCTTGAGATCCTTTTTTTCTGCG
CGTAATCTGCTGCTTGCAAACAAAAAAACCACCGCTACCAGCGGTGGTTTGTTTGCCGGATCAAGAGCTA
CCAACTCTTTTTCCGAAGGTAACTGGCTTCAGCAGAGCGCAGATACCAAATACTGTTCTTCTAGTGTAGC
CGTAGTTAGGCCACCACTTCAAGAACTCTGTAGCACCGCCTACATACCTCGCTCTGCTAATCCTGTTACC
AGTGGCTGCTGCCAGTGGCGATAAGTCGTGTCTTACCGGGTTGGACTCAAGACGATAGTTACCGGATAAG
GCGCAGCGGTCGGGCTGAACGGGGGGTTCGTGCACACAGCCCAGCTTGGAGCGAACGACCTACACCGAAC
TGAGATACCTACAGCGTGAGCTATGAGAAAGCGCCACGCTTCCCGAAGGGAGAAAGGCGGACAGGTATCC
GGTAAGCGGCAGGGTCGGAACAGGAGAGCGCACGAGGGAGCTTCCAGGGGGAAACGCCTGGTATCTTTAT
AGTCCTGTCGGGTTTCGCCACCTCTGACTTGAGCGTCGATTTTTGTGATGCTCGTCAGGGGGGCGGAGCC
TATGGAAAAACGCCAGCAACGCGGCCTTTTTACGGTTCCTGGCCTTTTGCTGGCCTTTTGCTCACATGTT
Features (pLannotate 1.2.2; 12 found; start..end, strand, type, name):
    121..213     +  CDS            lacI (fragment): lac repressor; lacI; The lac repressor binds to the lac operator to inhibit transcription in E. coli. This inhibition can be relieved by adding lactose or isopropyl-β-D-thiogalactopyranoside (IPTG).
    268..295     -  terminator     rrnB T2 terminator: transcription terminator T2 from the E. coli rrnB gene
    427..470     +  terminator     rrnB T1 terminator: Escherichia coli rrnB; transcription terminator T1 from the E. coli rrnB gene
    517..553     -  CDS            lacZα (fragment): LacZα fragment of β-galactosidase; lacZ fragment
    570..665     +  protein_bind   attL3: mutant version of attL; recombination site for the Gateway® LR reaction LR Clonase™
    671..1237    +  CDS            K-Ras: human small GTPase proto-oncoprotein
   1242..1337    -  protein_bind   attL3: mutant version of attL; recombination site for the Gateway® LR reaction LR Clonase™
   1356..1374    -  promoter       T7 promoter: promoter for bacteriophage T7 RNA polymerase
   1564..1587    +  promoter       Pc promoter (fragment): intI1 (promoter lies within the coding sequence); class 1 integron promoter
   1763..1819    +  CDS            GmR (fragment): gentamycin acetyltransferase; aacC1; confers resistance to gentamycin
   1826..2617    +  CDS            SmR: aminoglycoside adenylyltransferase (Murphy, 1985); aadA; confers resistance to spectinomycin and streptomycin
   2710..3298    +  rep_origin     ori: high-copy-number ColE1/pMB1/pBR322/pUC origin of replication
