[The description below was written by a language model from this plasmid's Addgene catalogue record and pLannotate feature annotations shown in this document.]
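Description:
pDONR223_KRAS_p.G13C is a Gateway entry clone built on the pDONR223 backbone and carrying the human KRAS open reading frame with the G13C substitution, a change at one of the classic oncogenic hotspot codons of this small GTPase. The 3,360 nt plasmid is maintained in E. coli from a high-copy ColE1/pUC-type origin and selected with spectinomycin through the aadA (SmR) aminoglycoside adenylyltransferase gene. That gene sits downstream of a fragment of a class 1 integron Pc promoter. A short gentamicin acetyltransferase remnant is also annotated there, but it is only a fragment. Small lacI and lacZα fragments are backbone remnants as well.

The KRAS coding sequence (about 570 bp) is flanked on both sides by attL-type recombination sites. The automated annotation labels both as attL3. These sites allow the insert to be moved by an LR Clonase reaction into any compatible Gateway destination vector. The record lists no promoter for the insert, so the plasmid acts as a shuttle or archive clone rather than an expression construct. rrnB T1 and T2 terminators upstream of the cassette insulate it from read-through transcription, and a T7 promoter lies just beyond the downstream att site, pointing back toward the insert. The clone is in "closed" configuration, with a stop codon directly after the ORF, so it yields native or N-terminally tagged protein after transfer but cannot be fused to C-terminal tags. It belongs to the Target Accelerator Plasmid Collection, a set of wild-type and mutant cancer gene ORFs assembled for high-throughput functional phenotyping of somatic mutations found in lung cancer.
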