Addgene plasmid #82809: pDONR223_KRAS_p.G13C
Purpose: Gateway Donor vector containing KRAS, part of the Target Accelerator Plasmid Collection.
Depositing lab: Jesse Boehm & Matthew Meyerson & David Root. Depositing organization: Broad Institute. Publication: High-throughput Phenotyping of Lung Cancer Somatic Mutations. Berger AH, Brooks AN, Wu X, Shrestha Y, Chouinard C, Piccioni F, Bagul M, Kamburov A, Imielinski M, Hogstrom L, Zhu C, Yang X, Pantel S, Sakai R, Watson J, Kaplan N, Campbell JD, Singh S, Root DE, Narayan R, Natoli T, Lahr DL, Tirosh I, Tamayo P, Getz G, Wong B, Doench J, Subramanian A, Golub TR, Meyerson M, Boehm JS. Cancer Cell. 2016 Aug 8;30(2):214-28. doi: 10.1016/j.ccell.2016.06.022. Epub 2016 Jul 28. PubMed 27478040.
Backbone
  Vector backbone: pDONR223
  Backbone manufacturer: Invitrogen
  Vector type: Gateway Entry vector
Growth in bacteria
  Bacterial resistance: Spectinomycin, 50 μg/mL
  Growth temperature: 37°C
  Growth strain: DH5alpha
  Copy number: High Copy
Gene/Insert
  Gene/Insert name: KRAS (alt name: NM_004985)
  Species: H. sapiens (human)
  Mutation: G13C
  Entrez Gene: KRAS (a.k.a. 'C-K-RAS, C-K-RAS, CFC2, K-RAS2A, K-RAS2B, K-RAS4A, K-RAS4B, K-Ras, K-Ras 2, KI-RAS, KRAS1, KRAS2, NS, NS3, OES, RALD, RASK2, c-Ki-ras, c-Ki-ras2)
  Promoter: None
  Cloning method: Gateway Cloning
  Sequencing primers: 5′ M13pUC-fwd; 3′ M13-Rev
Terms and licenses: Academic/Nonprofit Terms; Industry Terms: Not Available to Industry
Depositor comments: CLOSED (stop codon immediately follows insert)
How to cite: pDONR223_KRAS_p.G13C was a gift from Jesse Boehm & Matthew Meyerson & David Root (Addgene plasmid # 82809 ; http://n2t.net/addgene:82809 ; RRID:Addgene_82809)
