>Addgene plasmid #82809 | pDONR223_KRAS_p.G13C | depositor partial sequence | sequence record 157535 | Insert sequence
ATGACTGAATATAAACTTGTGGTAGTTGGAGCTGGTTGCGTAGGCAAGAGTGCCTTGACGATACAGCTAA
TTCAGAATCATTTTGTGGACGAATATGATCCAACAATAGAGGATTCCTACAGGAAGCAAGTAGTAATTGA
TGGAGAAACCTGTCTCTTGGATATTCTCGACACAGCAGGTCAAGAGGAGTACAGTGCAATGAGGGACCAG
TACATGAGGACTGGGGAGGGCTTTCTTTGTGTATTTGCCATAAATAATACTAAATCATTTGAAGATATTC
ACCATTATAGAGAACAAATTAAAAGAGTTAAGGACTCTGAAGATGTACCTATGGTCCTAGTAGGAAATAA
ATGTGATTTGCCTTCTAGAACAGTAGACACAAAACAGGCTCAGGACTTAGCAAGAAGTTATGGAATTCCT
TTTATTGAAACATCAGCAAAGACAAGACAGGGTGTTGATGATGCCTTCTATACATTAGTTCGAGAAATTC
GAAAACATAAAGAAAAGATGAGCAAAGATGGTAAAAAGAAGAAAAAGAAGTCAAAGACAAAGTGTGTAAT
TATGTAA
